>Addgene plasmid #152939 | pGBW-m4134343 | depositor full sequence | sequence record 295951 | Full Sequence
CACCATGTTCGTCTTTCTTGTGTTACTCCCCCTGGTTTCGTCCCAGTGCGTGAACTTGACTACGCGAACC
CAACTGCCGCCAGCATATACAAATAGTTTCACCCGTGGAGTATACTACCCTGATAAAGTGTTTAGATCAA
GCGTACTACACTCTACTCAGGACCTGTTTCTCCCCTTCTTCTCCAATGTCACATGGTTTCATGCGATCCA
CGTTAGCGGCACCAACGGGACAAAGCGCTTTGACAACCCTGTGCTGCCATTCAATGATGGTGTGTATTTT
GCTTCTACCGAGAAGAGCAACATAATTCGGGGCTGGATCTTCGGAACTACCCTCGACAGTAAAACTCAGT
CATTGCTGATTGTGAATAACGCCACAAATGTCGTTATCAAGGTCTGTGAATTTCAATTCTGCAACGATCC
ATTCCTTGGGGTGTATTACCATAAAAATAATAAGTCCTGGATGGAGAGCGAATTTAGGGTATACTCGTCT
GCCAACAATTGTACTTTCGAGTATGTGTCTCAGCCCTTCTTAATGGATCTGGAAGGTAAACAGGGCAACT
TTAAGAACCTCCGCGAGTTTGTATTCAAAAATATAGACGGATACTTTAAGATTTATTCCAAGCACACACC
AATCAATTTGGTGCGGGATCTCCCGCAAGGGTTCAGCGCTCTGGAACCTCTAGTGGACCTCCCCATCGGC
ATTAACATCACAAGATTCCAGACGCTGTTAGCCCTGCATAGATCATACCTTACTCCCGGTGACAGTAGTT
CTGGGTGGACCGCAGGCGCGGCTGCATATTACGTGGGATATTTGCAGCCTCGGACGTTTCTGCTGAAATA
CAACGAGAACGGCACCATTACAGATGCCGTGGATTGCGCCCTTGACCCCCTAAGCGAAACTAAGTGTACG
CTTAAAAGCTTCACCGTCGAGAAGGGAATTTACCAGACTTCCAACTTTAGGGTCCAGCCGACAGAATCAA
TAGTTAGGTTCCCAAATATCACCAATTTGTGCCCTTTTGGGGAAGTCTTCAATGCTACACGATTTGCTTC
GGTTTATGCCTGGAACAGGAAGCGTATCTCAAATTGCGTCGCGGACTACAGCGTGCTCTATAATAGTGCA
AGTTTCTCGACCTTTAAATGTTATGGCGTGTCCCCGACCAAACTAAATGACCTCTGTTTTACAAACGTTT
ACGCCGATTCTTTTGTGATTCGCGGTGATGAGGTACGCCAAATCGCACCGGGCCAGACTGGCAAGATTGC
CGATTACAACTACAAGTTGCCTGACGACTTCACCGGATGTGTTATAGCCTGGAATAGCAATAATCTGGAT
TCTAAGGTCGGAGGTAACTATAACTACCTGTATAGACTGTTCCGTAAGTCAAACCTGAAACCCTTTGAGC
GGGACATCTCCACAGAGATTTACCAAGCAGGGTCTACCCCCTGCAATGGGGTTGAAGGATTCAATTGCTA
CTTTCCATTACAGAGCTACGGGTTCCAGCCTACGAACGGGGTTGGTTACCAGCCTTATAGGGTAGTGGTG
CTGTCGTTCGAACTGTTGCACGCTCCAGCTACAGTGTGCGGGCCTAAAAAATCAACTAACCTGGTTAAAA
ATAAGTGTGTTAATTTTAACTTCAATGGCTTAACCGGAACTGGAGTGCTCACGGAGTCAAACAAGAAATT
TCTACCGTTTCAGCAATTCGGGAGGGATATCGCAGACACTACGGACGCGGTCAGAGATCCACAGACCCTT
GAGATCCTTGACATAACACCCTGCTCTTTCGGAGGTGTCTCCGTAATTACACCAGGCACTAATACCTCTA
ATCAGGTGGCCGTGCTTTATCAGGATGTTAACTGTACAGAGGTCCCGGTGGCTATCCATGCCGACCAATT
GACACCTACGTGGCGCGTCTATTCTACCGGCTCCAACGTCTTCCAGACCCGGGCTGGATGCTTGATAGGC
GCAGAACACGTAAACAACTCTTACGAATGTGATATTCCCATTGGAGCCGGGATCTGCGCAAGCTACCAGA
CCCAAACAAACAGTCCCAGACGGGCTCGTAGCGTGGCCTCTCAGAGCATAATAGCCTATACCATGTCCCT
TGGCGCGGAGAATAGTGTGGCATACTCAAATAATAGCATCGCTATCCCCACTAACTTTACTATTTCCGTG
ACGACTGAGATTCTGCCAGTGTCTATGACTAAGACATCCGTGGATTGCACAATGTATATTTGTGGGGATT
CCACAGAGTGTAGCAACTTGTTGCTGCAATATGGATCATTCTGTACGCAGCTGAATCGCGCCCTCACCGG
CATCGCTGTGGAACAGGACAAGAACACTCAAGAGGTCTTTGCTCAGGTGAAGCAAATCTACAAGACCCCA
CCTATAAAAGACTTCGGGGGTTTTAACTTCTCGCAGATTCTCCCCGACCCCAGCAAGCCTTCAAAAAGGA
GCTTTATTGAGGACCTGTTGTTCAACAAGGTTACTTTAGCCGATGCCGGTTTTATCAAACAGTACGGCGA
CTGTCTTGGCGATATAGCAGCCCGGGATCTGATTTGCGCACAAAAATTCAATGGCCTTACCGTACTGCCA
CCCCTTCTCACCGACGAAATGATCGCGCAGTACACCTCCGCACTGCTGGCTGGGACCATCACTTCGGGAT
GGACCTTTGGGGCTGGTGCTGCTTTGCAAATTCCCTTCGCCATGCAGATGGCCTATCGATTCAATGGCAT
AGGGGTAACACAGAACGTATTGTATGAAAATCAAAAGCTAATCGCTAACCAGTTTAATTCAGCCATTGGT
AAGATCCAGGATTCACTCTCCAGTACAGCCTCTGCCCTGGGAAAGCTCCAGGACGTGGTCAACCAGAACG
CGCAGGCATTGAATACACTCGTCAAACAGCTGAGTAGCAATTTCGGCGCAATCAGTAGTGTCTTAAACGA
TATACTGAGTAGGCTTGATAAAGTAGAGGCCGAGGTCCAGATTGACAGACTAATCACGGGGCGTCTTCAG
AGTTTACAGACCTATGTGACCCAACAGCTGATCCGAGCAGCGGAAATTCGAGCAAGCGCGAACCTGGCCG
CTACTAAAATGAGTGAGTGCGTGCTGGGCCAAAGTAAACGAGTCGACTTTTGCGGCAAAGGGTATCATCT
CATGTCTTTCCCTCAGTCCGCCCCTCACGGTGTTGTTTTCCTCCACGTGACATACGTTCCCGCGCAGGAA
AAGAATTTTACTACGGCACCCGCTATTTGCCATGACGGAAAGGCTCATTTTCCACGGGAGGGAGTGTTCG
TTTCAAACGGGACACACTGGTTTGTAACTCAGCGGAACTTTTATGAGCCTCAAATCATCACGACAGACAA
TACCTTCGTGAGTGGCAACTGCGATGTAGTCATAGGCATTGTGAATAACACTGTTTATGATCCACTTCAG
CCGGAACTCGACAGCTTCAAAGAGGAATTGGATAAGTACTTTAAAAATCATACCAGTCCAGACGTAGATC
TCGGCGATATATCGGGCATTAACGCCAGTGTGGTCAATATACAAAAGGAGATTGACAGACTGAATGAAGT
AGCTAAGAACCTCAACGAATCTCTGATTGACCTGCAAGAGCTAGGGAAGTACGAGCAGTATATCAAATGG
CCATGGTACATATGGCTGGGTTTTATCGCGGGTCTTATTGCCATAGTCATGGTGACGATTATGTTGTGCT
GTATGACCTCCTGCTGTTCTTGTTTGAAAGGCTGCTGCTCCTGTGGTAGCTGTTGCAAATTCGATGAAGA
TGACTCTGAACCCGTGTTGAAAGGCGTTAAGCTACACTACACAGAAAACCTTTACTTTCAGTCGAAGAGG
CGATGGAAAAAGAATTTTATCGCGGTGAGTGCAGCCAACAGATTCAAAAAGATATCCTCGTCTGGTGCCC
TCTAAGCTAGCTTGACTGACTGAGATACAGCGTACCTTCAGCTCACAGACATGATAAGATACATTGATGA
GTTTGGACAAACCACAACTAGAATGCAGTGAAAAAAATGCTTTATTTGTGAAATTTGTGATGCTATTGCT
TTATTTGTAACCATTATAAGCTGCAATAAACAAGTTAACAACAACAATTGCATTCATTTTATGTTTCAGG
TTCAGGGGGAGGTGTGGGAGGTTTTTTAAAGCAAGTAAAACCTCTACAAATGTGGTATTGGCCCATCTCT
ATCGGTATCGTAGCATAACCCCTTGGGGCCTCTAAACGGGTCTTGAGGGGTTTTTTGTGCCCCTCGGGCC
GGATTGCTATCTACCGGCATTGGCGCAGAAAAAAATGCCTGATGCGACGCTGCGCGTCTTATACTCCCAC
ATATGCCAGATTCAGCAACGGATACGGCTTCCCCAACTTGCCCACTTCCATACGTGTCCTCCTTACCAGA
AATTTATCCTTAAGGTCGTCAGCTATCCTGCAGGCGATCTCTCGATTTCGATCAAGACATTCCTTTAATG
GTCTTTTCTGGACACCACTAGGGGTCAGAAGTAGTTCATCAAACTTTCTTCCCTCCCTAATCTCATTGGT
TACCTTGGGCTATCGAAACTTAATTAACCAGTCAAGTCAGCTACTTGGCGAGATCGACTTGTCTGGGTTT
CGACTACGCTCAGAATTGCGTCAGTCAAGTTCGATCTGGTCCTTGCTATTGCACCCGTTCTCCGATTACG
AGTTTCATTTAAATCATGTGAGCAAAAGGCCAGCAAAAGGCCAGGAACCGTAAAAAGGCCGCGTTGCTGG
CGTTTTTCCATAGGCTCCGCCCCCCTGACGAGCATCACAAAAATCGACGCTCAAGTCAGAGGTGGCGAAA
CCCGACAGGACTATAAAGATACCAGGCGTTTCCCCCTGGAAGCTCCCTCGTGCGCTCTCCTGTTCCGACC
CTGCCGCTTACCGGATACCTGTCCGCCTTTCTCCCTTCGGGAAGCGTGGCGCTTTCTCATAGCTCACGCT
GTAGGTATCTCAGTTCGGTGTAGGTCGTTCGCTCCAAGCTGGGCTGTGTGCACGAACCCCCCGTTCAGCC
CGACCGCTGCGCCTTATCCGGTAACTATCGTCTTGAGTCCAACCCGGTAAGACACGACTTATCGCCACTG
GCAGCAGCCACTGGTAACAGGATTAGCAGAGCGAGGTATGTAGGCGGTGCTACAGAGTTCTTGAAGTGGT
GGCCTAACTACGGCTACACTAGAAGAACAGTATTTGGTATCTGCGCTCTGCTGAAGCCAGTTACCTTCGG
AAAAAGAGTTGGTAGCTCTTGATCCGGCAAACAAACCACCGCTGGTAGCGGTGGTTTTTTTGTTTGCAAG
CAGCAGATTACGCGCAGAAAAAAAGGATCTCAAGAAGATCCTTTGATCTTTTCTACGGGGTCTGACGCTC
AGTGGAACGAAAACTCACGTTAAGGGATTTTGGTCATGAGATTATCAAAAAGGATCTTCACCTAGATCCT
TTTAAATTAAAAATGAAGTTTTAAATCAATCTAAAGTATATATGAGTAAACTTGGTCTGACAGTTACCAA
TGCTTAATCAGTGAGGCACCTATCTCAGCGATCTGTCTATTTCGTTCATCCATAGTTGCATTTAAATTTC
CGAACTCTCCAAGGCCCTCGTCGGAAAATCTTCAAACCTTTCGTCCGATCCATCTTGCAGGCTACCTCTC
GAACGAACTATCGCAAGTCTCTTGGCCGGCCTTGCGCCTTGGCTATTGCTTGGCAGCGCCTATCGCCAGG
TATTACTCCAATCCCGAATATCCGAGATCGGGATCACCCGAGAGAAGTTCAACCTACATCCTCAATCCCG
ATCTATCCGAGATCCGAGGAATATCGAAATCGGGGCGCGCCTGGTGTACCGAGAACGATCCTCTCAGTGC
GAGTCTCGACGATCCATATCGTTGCTTGGCAGTCAGCCAGTCGGAATCCAGCTTGGGACCCAGGAAGTCC
AATCGTCAGATATTGTACTCAAGCCTGGTCACGGCAGCGTACCGATCTGTTTAAACCTAGATATTGATAG
TCTGATCGGTCAACGTATAATCGAGTCCTAGCTTTTGCAAACATCTATCAAGAGACAGGATCAGCAGGAG
GCTTTCGCATGAGTATTCAACATTTCCGTGTCGCCCTTATTCCCTTTTTTGCGGCATTTTGCCTTCCTGT
TTTTGCTCACCCAGAAACGCTGGTGAAAGTAAAAGATGCTGAAGATCAGTTGGGTGCGCGAGTGGGTTAC
ATCGAACTGGATCTCAACAGCGGTAAGATCCTTGAGAGTTTTCGCCCCGAAGAACGCTTTCCAATGATGA
GCACTTTTAAAGTTCTGCTATGTGGCGCGGTATTATCCCGTATTGACGCCGGGCAAGAGCAACTCGGTCG
CCGCATACACTATTCTCAGAATGACTTGGTTGAGTATTCACCAGTCACAGAAAAGCATCTTACGGATGGC
ATGACAGTAAGAGAATTATGCAGTGCTGCCATAACCATGAGTGATAACACTGCGGCCAACTTACTTCTGA
CAACGATTGGAGGACCGAAGGAGCTAACCGCTTTTTTGCACAACATGGGGGATCATGTAACTCGCCTTGA
TCGTTGGGAACCGGAGCTGAATGAAGCCATACCAAACGACGAGCGTGACACCACGATGCCTGTAGCAATG
GCAACAACCTTGCGTAAACTATTAACTGGCGAACTACTTACTCTAGCTTCCCGGCAACAGTTGATAGACT
GGATGGAGGCGGATAAAGTTGCAGGACCACTTCTGCGCTCGGCCCTTCCGGCTGGCTGGTTTATTGCTGA
TAAATCTGGAGCCGGTGAGCGTGGGTCTCGCGGTATCATTGCAGCACTGGGGCCAGATGGTAAGCCCTCC
CGTATCGTAGTTATCTACACGACGGGGAGTCAGGCAACTATGGATGAACGAAATAGACAGATCGCTGAGA
TAGGTGCCTCACTGATTAAGCATTGGTAACCGATTCTAGGTGCATTGGCGCAGAAAAAAATGCCTGATGC
GACGCTGCGCGTCTTATACTCCCACATATGCCAGATTCAGCAACGGATACGGCTTCCCCAACTTGCCCAC
TTCCATACGTGTCCTCCTTACCAGAAATTTATCCTTAAGATCCCGAATCGTTTAAACTCGACTCTGGCTC
TATCGAATCTCCGTCGTTTCGAGCTTACGCGAACAGCCGTGGCGCTCATTTGCTCGTCGGGCATCGAATC
TCGTCAGCTATCGTCAGCTTACCTTTTTGGCAGCGATCGCGGCTCCCGACATCTTGGACCATTAGCTCCA
CAGGTATCTTCTTCCCTCTAGTGGTCATAACAGCAGCTTCAGCTACCTCTCAATTCAAAAAACCCCTCAA
GACCCGTTTAGAGGCCCCAAGGGGTTATGCTATCAATCGTTGCGTTACACACACAAAAAACCAACACACA
TCCATCTTCGATGGATAGCGATTTTATTATCTAACTGCTGATCGAGTGTAGCCAGATCTAGTAATCAATT
ACGGGGTCATTAGTTCATAGCCCATATATGGAGTTCCGCGTTACATAACTTACGGTAAATGGCCCGCCTG
GCTGACCGCCCAACGACCCCCGCCCATTGACGTCAATAATGACGTATGTTCCCATAGTAACGCCAATAGG
GACTTTCCATTGACGTCAATGGGTGGAGTATTTACGGTAAACTGCCCACTTGGCAGTACATCAAGTGTAT
CATATGCCAAGTACGCCCCCTATTGACGTCAATGACGGTAAATGGCCCGCCTGGCATTATGCCCAGTACA
TGACCTTATGGGACTTTCCTACTTGGCAGTACATCTACGTATTAGTCATCGCTATTACCATGCTGATGCG
GTTTTGGCAGTACATCAATGGGCGTGGATAGCGGTTTGACTCACGGGGATTTCCAAGTCTCCACCCCATT
GACGTCAATGGGAGTTTGTTTTGGCACCAAAATCAACGGGACTTTCCAAAATGTCGTAACAACTCCGCCC
CATTGACGCAAATGGGCGGTAGGCGTGTACGGTGGGAGGTCTATATAAGCAGAGCTGGTTTAGTGAACCG
TCAGATCAGATCTTTGTCGATCCTACCATCCACTCGACACACCCGCCAGCGGCCGC
Features (pLannotate 1.2.2; 17 found; start..end, strand, type, name):
      5..3823    +  CDS            S: SPIKE_SARS2 - Experimental evidence at protein level: Swiss-Prot protein existence level 1. [Spike glycoprotein]: May down-regulate host tetherin (BST2) by lysosomal degradation, thereby counteracting its antiviral activity. From Severe acute respiratory syndrome coronavirus 2 (2019-nCoV) (SARS-CoV-2).
   3851..3867    +  CDS            CBP (fragment): calmodulin-binding peptide derived from skeletal muscle myosin light chain kinase; binds calmodulin with nanomolar affinity in the presence of calcium
   3975..4096    -  polyA_signal   SV40 poly(A) signal: SV40 polyadenylation signal
   4119..4188    -  CDS            large T antigen (fragment): large T antigen from SV40 (simian virus 40)
   4211..4257    +  terminator     T7 terminator: transcription terminator for bacteriophage T7 RNA polymerase
   4287..4423    +  terminator     rrnG terminator: transcription terminator from the E. coli ribosomal RNA rrnG operon (Albrechtsen et al., 1991)
   4468..4539    +  misc_feature   3' β-globin insulator: insulator downstream of the human β-globin locus (Farrell et al., 2002)
   4765..5353    -  rep_origin     ori: high-copy-number ColE1/pMB1/pBR322/pUC origin of replication
   5525..5589    -  CDS            bla(M) (fragment): β-lactamase lacking the signal sequence; bla(M); allows cytosolic expression of β-lactamase
   6099..6959    +  CDS            AmpR: β-lactamase; bla; confers resistance to ampicillin, carbenicillin, and related antibiotics
   6972..7108    +  terminator     rrnG terminator: transcription terminator from the E. coli ribosomal RNA rrnG operon (Albrechtsen et al., 1991)
   7260..7331    +  misc_feature   5' β-globin insulator: insulator upstream of the human β-globin locus (Farrell et al., 2002)
   7336..7382    -  terminator     T7 terminator: transcription terminator for bacteriophage T7 RNA polymerase
   7400..7448    -  polyA_signal   poly(A) signal: synthetic polyadenylation signal
   7529..7832    +  enhancer       CMV enhancer: human cytomegalovirus immediate early enhancer
   7905..7922    -  promoter       CMV promoter (fragment): human cytomegalovirus (CMV) immediate early promoter
   7985..8036    +  promoter       CMVd2 promoter: truncated human cytomegalovirus (CMV) immediate early promoter that yields moderately reduced expression relative to the full-length promoter
