>Addgene plasmid #152939 | pGBW-m4134343 | addgene full sequence | sequence record 307290 | Addgene NGS Result
GGCTGGTTTATTGCTGATAAATCTGGAGCCGGTGAGCGTGGGTCTCGCGGTATCATTGCAGCACTGGGGC
CAGATGGTAAGCCCTCCCGTATCGTAGTTATCTACACGACGGGGAGTCAGGCAACTATGGATGAACGAAA
TAGACAGATCGCTGAGATAGGTGCCTCACTGATTAAGCATTGGTAACCGATTCTAGGTGCATTGGCGCAG
AAAAAAATGCCTGATGCGACGCTGCGCGTCTTATACTCCCACATATGCCAGATTCAGCAACGGATACGGC
TTCCCCAACTTGCCCACTTCCATACGTGTCCTCCTTACCAGAAATTTATCCTTAAGATCCCGAATCGTTT
AAACTCGACTCTGGCTCTATCGAATCTCCGTCGTTTCGAGCTTACGCGAACAGCCGTGGCGCTCATTTGC
TCGTCGGGCATCGAATCTCGTCAGCTATCGTCAGCTTACCTTTTTGGCAGCGATCGCGGCTCCCGACATC
TTGGACCATTAGCTCCACAGGTATCTTCTTCCCTCTAGTGGTCATAACAGCAGCTTCAGCTACCTCTCAA
TTCAAAAAACCCCTCAAGACCCGTTTAGAGGCCCCAAGGGGTTATGCTATCAATCGTTGCGTTACACACA
CAAAAAACCAACACACATCCATCTTCGATGGATAGCGATTTTATTATCTAACTGCTGATCGAGTGTAGCC
AGATCTAGTAATCAATTACGGGGTCATTAGTTCATAGCCCATATATGGAGTTCCGCGTTACATAACTTAC
GGTAAATGGCCCGCCTGGCTGACCGCCCAACGACCCCCGCCCATTGACGTCAATAATGACGTATGTTCCC
ATAGTAACGCCAATAGGGACTTTCCATTGACGTCAATGGGTGGAGTATTTACGGTAAACTGCCCACTTGG
CAGTACATCAAGTGTATCATATGCCAAGTACGCCCCCTATTGACGTCAATGACGGTAAATGGCCCGCCTG
GCATTATGCCCAGTACATGACCTTATGGGACTTTCCTACTTGGCAGTACATCTACGTATTAGTCATCGCT
ATTACCATGCTGATGCGGTTTTGGCAGTACATCAATGGGCGTGGATAGCGGTTTGACTCACGGGGATTTC
CAAGTCTCCACCCCATTGACGTCAATGGGAGTTTGTTTTGGCACCAAAATCAACGGGACTTTCCAAAATG
TCGTAACAACTCCGCCCCATTGACGCAAATGGGCGGTAGGCGTGTACGGTGGGAGGTCTATATAAGCAGA
GCTGGTTTAGTGAACCGTCAGATCAGATCTTTGTCGATCCTACCATCCACTCGACACACCCGCCAGCGGC
CGCCACCATGTCTGCCGACGCACAGTCGTTCCTGAATAGAGTTTGTGGTGTATCCGCGGCCCGGCTAACT
CCATGCGGAACCGGGACGAGCACAGATGTGGTGTACCGAGCTTTTGATATCTATAACGACAAAGTCGCTG
GCTTCGCCAAGTTTCTTAAGACCAACTGTTGCAGGTTCCAAGAGAAAGACGAAGATGATAATCTCATAGA
CTCATACTTTGTGGTTAAGCGTCACACTTTTAGTAATTATCAGCATGAGGAAACAATTTATAACTTGCTG
AAGGACTGCCCTGCCGTAGCAAAACACGACTTCTTTAAATTCCGCATCGATGGCGATATGGTCCCGCATA
TTAGCAGACAGCGGTTAACCAAGTACACTATGGCAGACCTGGTGTACGCCCTGCGACACTTCGACGAGGG
AAACTGTGACACGTTAAAAGAAATCCTCGTGACTTATAATTGTTGCGATGACGATTATTTCAACAAGAAA
GATTGGTACGATTTTGTCGAGAATCCCGATATACTCAGAGTGTACGCTAACCTGGGGGAAAGGGTTCGCC
AGGCACTATTGAAGACAGTCCAATTTTGCGACGCGATGCGGAATGCCGGCATTGTGGGTGTCCTGACACT
TGATAACCAGGACCTGAATGGCAACTGGTATGACTTTGGAGATTTCATTCAGACCACGCCCGGGTCCGGA
GTACCTGTCGTTGACTCTTACTACTCACTTCTGATGCCAATCCTAACCTTAACCCGAGCTCTCACAGCTG
AGAGTCACGTGGACACCGACCTCACAAAACCGTATATCAAGTGGGATTTGCTGAAGTACGATTTCACGGA
AGAGAGGTTAAAGCTCTTTGATCGTTATTTCAAATACTGGGACCAGACTTATCATCCCAACTGTGTGAAT
TGTCTGGACGACAGATGCATACTTCATTGTGCCAATTTCAATGTACTGTTTAGCACAGTGTTCCCACCAA
CTTCGTTTGGTCCTCTAGTGCGCAAAATCTTTGTGGATGGGGTGCCCTTCGTTGTTTCCACAGGCTATCA
CTTTCGTGAGCTCGGCGTAGTTCACAACCAAGATGTCAACCTGCATTCTTCCAGGTTAAGTTTTAAGGAA
CTTCTGGTGTATGCCGCAGACCCTGCGATGCACGCTGCAAGCGGTAATTTGTTGCTGGATAAGCGGACCA
CGTGCTTCAGCGTGGCGGCTTTAACAAATAACGTTGCCTTCCAAACCGTCAAGCCTGGCAACTTCAATAA
AGATTTCTACGATTTCGCCGTCAGTAAAGGGTTTTTTAAGGAGGGATCAAGCGTAGAATTGAAACATTTT
TTCTTTGCTCAGGACGGTAATGCCGCTATCTCGGACTACGACTACTACCGGTATAACCTACCAACTATGT
GCGACATTCGGCAGCTGTTGTTCGTGGTGGAGGTCGTTGATAAATACTTTGATTGCTACGATGGCGGATG
CATTAACGCCAATCAAGTCATCGTGAACAATCTGGACAAGAGCGCCGGCTTCCCCTTTAACAAATGGGGA
AAGGCAAGGCTATATTATGACTCTATGTCCTATGAGGATCAGGACGCTCTCTTCGCGTATACCAAGCGCA
ACGTTATCCCCACAATTACCCAGATGAACCTCAAATATGCAATCAGCGCAAAGAACAGAGCGAGGACAGT
TGCTGGGGTGAGTATATGTTCGACAATGACTAACAGGCAGTTTCACCAGAAGCTGTTGAAATCTATTGCC
GCTACACGAGGGGCTACCGTCGTGATTGGCACCTCCAAATTCTACGGAGGGTGGCATAATATGTTAAAAA
CTGTGTACTCCGACGTGGAAAACCCTCACCTGATGGGTTGGGATTATCCTAAGTGCGACCGGGCGATGCC
AAACATGCTGAGAATTATGGCGTCATTAGTCCTGGCGCGAAAGCACACCACGTGCTGTAGTCTGTCACAT
CGCTTTTACAGATTGGCTAATGAATGCGCCCAAGTGCTTAGCGAGATGGTGATGTGTGGGGGTTCACTTT
ACGTGAAGCCCGGAGGAACGTCCTCAGGCGACGCCACAACTGCCTACGCAAATTCAGTATTCAACATATG
TCAGGCCGTTACAGCAAACGTGAATGCTCTGCTGTCTACTGATGGGAACAAGATCGCCGATAAGTACGTC
CGGAACCTGCAACACAGGCTGTACGAGTGTCTGTATCGTAATCGAGATGTAGACACCGACTTCGTGAACG
AATTTTACGCATACTTACGGAAACATTTCTCCATGATGATCCTCTCCGACGATGCAGTTGTGTGCTTTAA
TTCAACTTACGCCTCTCAGGGCTTGGTGGCCAGTATCAAAAATTTTAAGTCGGTTCTTTATTATCAGAAT
AACGTGTTTATGAGCGAGGCTAAGTGTTGGACCGAGACTGATCTGACCAAAGGCCCGCACGAGTTCTGTT
CCCAGCACACCATGCTGGTCAAGCAGGGTGATGACTATGTCTATTTACCATACCCAGATCCGAGTAGGAT
CTTGGGAGCCGGTTGTTTTGTGGATGACATTGTGAAGACTGACGGTACACTCATGATTGAGCGCTTCGTC
AGTTTGGCAATCGACGCTTACCCCCTTACCAAACATCCAAATCAGGAATATGCGGATGTGTTTCACCTGT
ACCTTCAATACATAAGGAAACTTCATGATGAACTAACTGGACATATGCTCGACATGTATTCTGTAATGCT
TACAAATGACAATACCTCACGGTACTGGGAACCGGAGTTTTATGAAGCCATGTACACCCCACATACTGTC
CTGCAAGAAAACCTTTACTTTCAGTCGATGAGTGACAAAATCATTCATCTAACCGATGACTCCTTTGATA
CAGACGTGTTGAAGGCCGATGGTGCGATACTGGTAGATTTCTGGGCTGAATGGTGTGGCCCGTGCAAGAT
GATCGCACCCATTCTGGACGAGATCGCCGACGAGTATCAAGGAAAATTAACTGTCGCTAAGCTTAATATA
GATCAGAACCCAGGGACGGCACCTAAATACGGCATCAGGGGAATACCTACCCTCCTGCTCTTTAAGAATG
GGGAAGTTGCCGCGACAAAAGTGGGAGCCCTGTCTAAGGGCCAGCTAAAAGAGTTCTTGGACGCTAACCT
GGCAGGTTCAGGCTCGGGGCACATGCACCATCACCATCACCATAGCAGCGGGCTCGTGCCACGCGGCTAA
GCTAGCTTGACTGACTGAGATACAGCGTACCTTCAGCTCACAGACATGATAAGATACATTGATGAGTTTG
GACAAACCACAACTAGAATGCAGTGAAAAAAATGCTTTATTTGTGAAATTTGTGATGCTATTGCTTTATT
TGTAACCATTATAAGCTGCAATAAACAAGTTAACAACAACAATTGCATTCATTTTATGTTTCAGGTTCAG
GGGGAGGTGTGGGAGGTTTTTTAAAGCAAGTAAAACCTCTACAAATGTGGTATTGGCCCATCTCTATCGG
TATCGTAGCATAACCCCTTGGGGCCTCTAAACGGGTCTTGAGGGGTTTTTTGTGCCCCTCGGGCCGGATT
GCTATCTACCGGCATTGGCGCAGAAAAAAATGCCTGATGCGACGCTGCGCGTCTTATACTCCCACATATG
CCAGATTCAGCAACGGATACGGCTTCCCCAACTTGCCCACTTCCATACGTGTCCTCCTTACCAGAAATTT
ATCCTTAAGGTCGTCAGCTATCCTGCAGGCGATCTCTCGATTTCGATCAAGACATTCCTTTAATGGTCTT
TTCTGGACACCACTAGGGGTCAGAAGTAGTTCATCAAACTTTCTTCCCTCCCTAATCTCATTGGTTACCT
TGGGCTATCGAAACTTAATTAACCAGTCAAGTCAGCTACTTGGCGAGATCGACTTGTCTGGGTTTCGACT
ACGCTCAGAATTGCGTCAGTCAAGTTCGATCTGGTCCTTGCTATTGCACCCGTTCTCCGATTACGAGTTT
CATTTAAATCATGTGAGCAAAAGGCCAGCAAAAGGCCAGGAACCGTAAAAAGGCCGCGTTGCTGGCGTTT
TTCCATAGGCTCCGCCCCCCTGACGAGCATCACAAAAATCGACGCTCAAGTCAGAGGTGGCGAAACCCGA
CAGGACTATAAAGATACCAGGCGTTTCCCCCTGGAAGCTCCCTCGTGCGCTCTCCTGTTCCGACCCTGCC
GCTTACCGGATACCTGTCCGCCTTTCTCCCTTCGGGAAGCGTGGCGCTTTCTCATAGCTCACGCTGTAGG
TATCTCAGTTCGGTGTAGGTCGTTCGCTCCAAGCTGGGCTGTGTGCACGAACCCCCCGTTCAGCCCGACC
GCTGCGCCTTATCCGGTAACTATCGTCTTGAGTCCAACCCGGTAAGACACGACTTATCGCCACTGGCAGC
AGCCACTGGTAACAGGATTAGCAGAGCGAGGTATGTAGGCGGTGCTACAGAGTTCTTGAAGTGGTGGCCT
AACTACGGCTACACTAGAAGAACAGTATTTGGTATCTGCGCTCTGCTGAAGCCAGTTACCTTCGGAAAAA
GAGTTGGTAGCTCTTGATCCGGCAAACAAACCACCGCTGGTAGCGGTGGTTTTTTTGTTTGCAAGCAGCA
GATTACGCGCAGAAAAAAAGGATCTCAAGAAGATCCTTTGATCTTTTCTACGGGGTCTGACGCTCAGTGG
AACGAAAACTCACGTTAAGGGATTTTGGTCATGAGATTATCAAAAAGGATCTTCACCTAGATCCTTTTAA
ATTAAAAATGAAGTTTTAAATCAATCTAAAGTATATATGAGTAAACTTGGTCTGACAGTTACCAATGCTT
AATCAGTGAGGCACCTATCTCAGCGATCTGTCTATTTCGTTCATCCATAGTTGCATTTAAATTTCCGAAC
TCTCCAAGGCCCTCGTCGGAAAATCTTCAAACCTTTCGTCCGATCCATCTTGCAGGCTACCTCTCGAACG
AACTATCGCAAGTCTCTTGGCCGGCCTTGCGCCTTGGCTATTGCTTGGCAGCGCCTATCGCCAGGTATTA
CTCCAATCCCGAATATCCGAGATCGGGATCACCCGAGAGAAGTTCAACCTACATCCTCAATCCCGATCTA
TCCGAGATCCGAGGAATATCGAAATCGGGGCGCGCCTGGTGTACCGAGAACGATCCTCTCAGTGCGAGTC
TCGACGATCCATATCGTTGCTTGGCAGTCAGCCAGTCGGAATCCAGCTTGGGACCCAGGAAGTCCAATCG
TCAGATATTGTACTCAAGCCTGGTCACGGCAGCGTACCGATCTGTTTAAACCTAGATATTGATAGTCTGA
TCGGTCAACGTATAATCGAGTCCTAGCTTTTGCAAACATCTATCAAGAGACAGGATCAGCAGGAGGCTTT
CGCATGAGTATTCAACATTTCCGTGTCGCCCTTATTCCCTTTTTTGCGGCATTTTGCCTTCCTGTTTTTG
CTCACCCAGAAACGCTGGTGAAAGTAAAAGATGCTGAAGATCAGTTGGGTGCGCGAGTGGGTTACATCGA
ACTGGATCTCAACAGCGGTAAGATCCTTGAGAGTTTTCGCCCCGAAGAACGCTTTCCAATGATGAGCACT
TTTAAAGTTCTGCTATGTGGCGCGGTATTATCCCGTATTGACGCCGGGCAAGAGCAACTCGGTCGCCGCA
TACACTATTCTCAGAATGACTTGGTTGAGTATTCACCAGTCACAGAAAAGCATCTTACGGATGGCATGAC
AGTAAGAGAATTATGCAGTGCTGCCATAACCATGAGTGATAACACTGCGGCCAACTTACTTCTGACAACG
ATTGGAGGACCGAAGGAGCTAACCGCTTTTTTGCACAACATGGGGGATCATGTAACTCGCCTTGATCGTT
GGGAACCGGAGCTGAATGAAGCCATACCAAACGACGAGCGTGACACCACGATGCCTGTAGCAATGGCAAC
AACCTTGCGTAAACTATTAACTGGCGAACTACTTACTCTAGCTTCCCGGCAACAGTTGATAGACTGGATG
GAGGCGGATAAAGTTGCAGGACCACTTCTGCGCTCGGCCCTTCCGGCT
Features (pLannotate 1.2.2; 18 found; start..end, strand, type, name):
    199..335     +  terminator     rrnG terminator: transcription terminator from the E. coli ribosomal RNA rrnG operon (Albrechtsen et al., 1991)
    487..558     +  misc_feature   5' β-globin insulator: insulator upstream of the human β-globin locus (Farrell et al., 2002)
    563..609     -  terminator     T7 terminator: transcription terminator for bacteriophage T7 RNA polymerase
    627..675     -  polyA_signal   poly(A) signal: synthetic polyadenylation signal
    756..1059    +  enhancer       CMV enhancer: human cytomegalovirus immediate early enhancer
   1132..1149    -  promoter       CMV promoter (fragment): human cytomegalovirus (CMV) immediate early promoter
   1212..1263    +  promoter       CMVd2 promoter: truncated human cytomegalovirus (CMV) immediate early promoter that yields moderately reduced expression relative to the full-length promoter
   1233..4136    +  CDS            rep (fragment): R1AB_SARS2 - Experimental evidence at protein level: Swiss-Prot protein existence level 1. [2'-O-methyltransferase]: Methyltransferase that mediates mRNA cap 2'-O-ribose methylation to the 5'-cap structure of viral mRNAs. N7-methyl guanosine cap is a prerequisite for binding of nsp16. Therefore plays an essential role in viral mRNAs cap methylation which is essential to evade immune system. From Severe acute respiratory syndrome coronavirus 2 (2019-nCoV) (SARS-CoV-2).
   4158..4484    +  CDS            trxA: THIO_ECO57 - Experimental evidence at protein level: Swiss-Prot protein existence level 1. Participates in various redox reactions through the reversible oxidation of its active center dithiol to a disulfide and catalyzes dithiol-disulfide exchange reactions. From Escherichia coli O157:H7.
   4506..4523    +  CDS            6xHis: 6xHis affinity tag
   4600..4721    -  polyA_signal   SV40 poly(A) signal: SV40 polyadenylation signal
   4744..4813    -  CDS            large T antigen (fragment): large T antigen from SV40 (simian virus 40)
   4836..4882    +  terminator     T7 terminator: transcription terminator for bacteriophage T7 RNA polymerase
   4912..5048    +  terminator     rrnG terminator: transcription terminator from the E. coli ribosomal RNA rrnG operon (Albrechtsen et al., 1991)
   5093..5164    +  misc_feature   3' β-globin insulator: insulator downstream of the human β-globin locus (Farrell et al., 2002)
   5390..5978    -  rep_origin     ori: high-copy-number ColE1/pMB1/pBR322/pUC origin of replication
   6150..6214    -  CDS            bla(M) (fragment): β-lactamase lacking the signal sequence; bla(M); allows cytosolic expression of β-lactamase
   6724..186     +  CDS            AmpR (across the origin): β-lactamase; bla; confers resistance to ampicillin, carbenicillin, and related antibiotics
