[The description below was written by a language model from this plasmid's Addgene catalogue record and pLannotate feature annotations shown in this document.]
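Description:
pGBW-m4134343 is a mammalian expression plasmid built on the pTwist_CMV_6 backbone and catalogued as carrying the wild-type SARS-CoV-2 surface (spike, S) glycoprotein. It is propagated in E. coli as a high-copy plasmid through a ColE1/pUC-type origin and selected with ampicillin via a β-lactamase (AmpR) gene. In the depositor's full sequence (about 8.1 kb), the spike open reading frame of roughly 3.8 kb sits downstream of the CMV immediate-early enhancer and a CMV promoter element. It is followed by a C-terminal backbone-encoded tag described as a TEV-cleavable calmodulin-binding peptide (CBP), of which the annotation detects a fragment, and then by an SV40 polyadenylation signal. The expression unit is flanked by 5' and 3' β-globin insulator elements, together with T7 and rrnG transcription terminators and a synthetic poly(A) signal upstream of the enhancer. These elements serve to isolate the cassette from read-through transcription originating in the backbone. The CBP tag allows calcium-dependent capture on calmodulin resin, and TEV protease cleavage would remove it.

The two sequence records attached to this entry do not agree. The repository's sequencing result is shorter (about 7.4 kb) and shares the same backbone features. However, the coding region behind the CMV promoter is annotated there as a fragment of the SARS-CoV-2 replicase polyprotein (ORF1ab, with the match described in terms of the 2'-O-methyltransferase), followed by E. coli thioredoxin (trxA) and a 6xHis tag rather than spike and CBP. The record does not explain this discrepancy, so the insert identity should be verified before the plasmid is used for its intended purpose, expressing tagged spike protein in mammalian cells.
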