Addgene plasmid #152939: pGBW-m4134343
Purpose: Mammalian expression plasmid for SARS-CoV-2 S (surface glycoprotein)
Depositing lab: Ginkgo Bioworks & Benjie Chen. Depositing organization: Ginkgo Bioworks.
Backbone
  Vector backbone: pTwist_CMV_6
  Backbone size w/o insert (bp): 4180
  Vector type: Mammalian Expression
Growth in bacteria
  Bacterial resistance: Ampicillin, 100 μg/mL
  Growth temperature: 37°C
  Growth strain: DH5alpha
  Copy number: High Copy
Gene/Insert
  Gene/Insert name: SARS-CoV-2 S (surface glycoprotein) (alt names: Spike protein; S protein)
  Species: Severe acute respiratory syndrome coronavirus 2
  Insert size (bp): 3815
  Mutation: wt
  Entrez Gene: S (a.k.a. GU280_gp02, spike glycoprotein)
  Promoter: CMV
  Tag / fusion protein: Cleavable TEV;CBP (C terminal on backbone)
  Cloning method: Unknown
Resource information
  A portion of this plasmid was derived from a plasmid made by: GinkgoBioworks
Depositor comments: NCBI reference sequence: YP_009724390.1
How to cite: pGBW-m4134343 was a gift from Ginkgo Bioworks & Benjie Chen (Addgene plasmid # 152939 ; http://n2t.net/addgene:152939 ; RRID:Addgene_152939)
